>Addgene plasmid #80596 | TR-GFP-3'UTR-HP | depositor full sequence | sequence record 152070 | TR-GFP-3'UTR-HP sequence 5957 bps
CGGGCTGTAATTAGCTGAGCAAGAGGTAAGGGTTTAAGGGATGGTTGGTTGGTGGGGTATTAATGTTTAA
TTACCTGGAGCACCTGCCTGAAATCACTTTTTTTCAGGTTGGACCGGTCGCCACCATGGTGAGCAAGGGC
GAGGAGCTGTTCACCGGGGTGGTGCCCATCCTGGTCGAGCTGGACGGCGACGTAAACGGCCACAAGTTCA
GCGTGTCCGGCGAGGGCGAGGGCGATGCCACCTACGGCAAGCTGACCCTGAAGTTCATCTGCACCACCGG
CAAGCTGCCCGTGCCCTGGCCCACCCTCGTGACCACCCTGACCTACGGCGTGCAGTGCTTCAGCCGCTAC
CCCGACCACATGAAGCAGCACGACTTCTTCAAGTCCGCCATGCCCGAAGGCTACGTCCAGGAGCGCACCA
TCTTCTTCAAGGACGACGGCAACTACAAGACCCGCGCCGAGGTGAAGTTCGAGGGCGACACCCTGGTGAA
CCGCATCGAGCTGAAGGGCATCGACTTCAAGGAGGACGGCAACATCCTGGGGCACAAGCTGGAGTACAAC
TACAACAGCCACAACGTCTATATCATGGCCGACAAGCAGAAGAACGGCATCAAGGTGAACTTCAAGATCC
GCCACAACATCGAGGACGGCAGCGTGCAGCTCGCCGACCACTACCAGCAGAACACCCCCATCGGCGACGG
CCCCGTGCTGCTGCCCGACAACCACTACCTGAGCACCCAGTCCGCCCTGAGCAAAGACCCCAACGAGAAG
CGCGATCACATGGTCCTGCTGGAGTTCGTGACCGCCGCCGGGATCACTCTCGGCATGGACGAGCTGTACA
AGTAACTCGAGCGGCCGCTTCGAGCAGACATGATAGTTCACTGCCGTATAGGCAGCTAAGAAATAAGATA
CATTGATGAGTTTGGACAAACCACAACTAGAATGCAGTGAAAAAAATGCTTTATTTGTGAAATTTGTGAT
GCTATTGCTTTATTTGTAACCATTATAAGCTGCAATAAACAAGTTAACAACAACAATTGCATTCATTTTA
TGTTTCAGGTTCAGGGGGAGATGTGGGAGGTTTTTTAAAGCAAGTAAAACCTCTACAAATGTGGTAAAAT
CGATAAGGATCTAGGAACCCCTAGTGATGGAGTTGGCCACTCCCTCTCTGCGCGCTCGCTCGCTCACTGA
GGCCGCCCGGGCAAAGCCCGGGCGTCGGGCGACCTTTGGTCGCCCGGCCTCAGTGAGCGAGCGAGCGCGC
AGAGAGGGAGTGGCCAACCCCCCCCCCCCCCCCCCTGCAGCCTGGCGTAATAGCGAAGAGGCCCGCACCG
ATCGCCCTTCCCAACAGTTGCGTAGCCTGAATGGCGAATGGCGCG
[124 nt withheld, positions 1376-1499]
C
[91 nt withheld, positions 1501-1591]
A
[49 nt withheld, positions 1593-1641]
CCTTTGACGTTGGAGTCCACGTTCTTT
[37 nt withheld, positions 1669-1705]
ACCCTATCTCGGTCTATTCTTTTGATTTATAAGGGATTTTGCCGATTTCGGCCTATTGGTTAAAAAATGA
GCTGATTTAACAAAAATTTAACGCGAATTTTAACAAAATATTAACGTTTACAATTTCCTGATGCGCTATT
TTCTCCTTACGCATCTGTGCGGTATTTCACACCGCATATGGTGCACTCTCAGTACAATCTGCTCTGATGC
CGCATAGTTAAGCCAGCCCCGACACCCGCCAACACCCGCTGACGCGCCCTGACGGGCTTGTCTGCTCCCG
GCATCCGCTTACAGACAAGCTGTGACCGTCTCCGGGAGCTGCATGTGTCAGAGGTTTTCACCGTCATCAC
CGAAACGCGCGAGACGAAAGGGCCTCGTGATACGCCTATTTTTATAGGTTAATGTCATGATAATAATGGT
TTCTTAGACGTCAGGTGGCACTTTTCGGGGAAATGTGCGCGGAACCCCTATTTGTTTATTTTTCTAAATA
CTTTCAAATATGTATCCGCTCATGAGACAATAACCCTGATAAATGCTTCAATAATATTGAAAAAGGAAGA
GTATGAGTATTCAACATTTCCGTGTCGCCCTTATTCCCTTTTTTGCGGCATTTTGCCTTCCTGTTTTTGC
TCACCCAGAAACGCTGGTGAAAGTAAAAGATGCTGAAGATCAGTTGGGTGCACGAGTGGGTTACATCGAA
CTGGATCTCAACAGCGGTAAGATCCTTGAGAGTTTTCGCCCCGAAGAACGTTTTCCAATGATGAGCACTT
TTAAAGTTCTGCTATGTGGCGCGGTATTATCCCGTATTGACGCCGGGCAAGAGCAACTCGGTCGCCGCAT
ACACTATTCTCAGAATGACTTGGTTGAGTACTCACCAGTCACAGAAAAGCATCTTACGGATGGCATGACA
GTAAGAGAATTATGCAGTGCTGCCATAACCATGAGTGATAACACTGCGGCCAACTTACTTCTGACAACGA
TCGGAGGACCGAAGGAGCTAACCGCTTTTTTGCACAACATGGGGGATCATGTAACTCGCCTTGATCGTTG
GGAACCGGAGCTGAATGAAGCCATACCAAACGACGAGCGTGACACCACGATGCCTGTAGCAATGGCAACA
ACGTTGCGCAAACTATTAACTGGCGAACTACTTACTCTAGCTTCCCGGCAACAATTAATAGACTGGATGG
AGGCGGATAAAGTTGCAGGACCACTTCTGCGCTCGGCCCTTCCGGCTGGCTGGTTTATTGCGGATAAATC
TGGAGCCGGTGAGCGTGGGTCTCGCGGTATCATTGCAGCACTGGGGCCAGATGGTAAGCCCTCCCGTATC
GTAGTTATCTACACGACGGGGAGTCAGGCAACTATGGATGAACGAAATAGACAGATCGCTGAGATAGGTG
CCTCACTGATTAAGCATTGGTAACTGTCAGACCAAGTTTACTCATATATACTTTAGATTGATTTAAAACT
TCATTTTTAATTTAAAAGGATCTAGGTGAAGATCCTTTTTGATAATCTCATGACCAAAATCCCTTAACGT
GAGTTTTCGTTCCACTGAGCGTCAGACCCCGTAGAAAAGATCAAAGGATCTTCTTGAGATCCTTTTTTTC
TGCGCGTAATCTGCTGCTTGCAAACAAAAAAACCACCGCTACCAGCGGTGGTTTGTTTGCCGGATCAAGA
GCTACCAACTCTTTTTCCGAAGGTAACTGGCTTCAGCAGAGCGCAGATACCAAATACTGTCCTTCTAGTG
TAGCCGTAGTTAGGCCACCACTTCAAGAACTCTGTAGCACCGCCTACATACCTCGCTCTGCTAATCCTGT
TACCAGTGGCTGCTGCCAGTGGCGATAAGTCGTGTCTTACCGGGTTGGACTCAAGACGATAGTTACCGGA
TAAGGCGCAGCGGTCGGGCTGAACGGGGGGTTCGTGCACACAGCCCAGCTTGGAGCGAACGACCTACACC
GAACTGAGATACCTACAGCGTGAGCATTGAGAAAGCGCCACGCTTCCCGAAGGGAGAAAGGCGGACAGGT
ATCCGGTAAGCGGCAGGGTCGGAACAGGAGAGCGCACGAGGGAGCTTCCAGGGGGAAACGCCTGGTATCT
TTATAGTCCTGTCGGGTTTCGCCACCTCTGACTTGAGCGTCGATTTTTGTGATGCTCGTCAGGGGGGCGG
AGCCTATGGAAAAACGCCAGCAACGCGGCCTTTTTACGGTTCCTGGCCTTTTGCTGGCCTTTTGCTCACA
TGTTCTTTCCTGCGTTATCCCCTGATTCTGTGGATAACCGTATTACCGCCTTTGAGTGAGCTGATACCGC
TGGGGGGGGGGGGGGGGGTTGGCCACTCCCTCTCTGCGCGCTCGCTCGCTCACTGAGGCCGGGCGACCAA
AGGTCGCCCGACGCCCGGGCTTTGCCCGGGCGGCCTCAGTGAGCGAGCGAGCGCGCAGAGAGGGAGTGGC
CAACTCCATCACTAGGGGTTCCTAGATCTTCAATATTGGCCATTAGCCATATTATTCATTGGTTATATAG
CATAAATCAATATTGGATATTGGCCATTGCATACGTTGTATCTATATCATAATATGTACATTTATATTGG
CTCATGTCCAATATGACCGCCATGTTGGCATTGATTATTGACTAGTTATTAATAGTAATCAATTACGGGG
TCATTAGTTCATAGCCCATATATGGAGTTCCGCGTTACATAACTTACGGTAAATGGCCCGCCTGGCTGAC
CGCCCAACGACCCCCGCCCATTGACGTCAATAATGACGTATGTTCCCATAGTAACGCCAATAGGGACTTT
CCATTGACGTCAATGGGTGGAGTATTTACGGTAAACTGCCCACTTGGCAGTACATCAAGTGTATCATATG
CCAAGTCCGCCCCCTATTGACGTCAATGACGGTAAATGGCCCGCCTGGCATTATGCCCAGTACATGACCT
TACGGGACTTTCCTACTTGGCAGTACATCTACGTATTAGTCATCGCTATTACCATGGTCGAGGTGAGCCC
CACGTTCTGCTTCACTCTCCCCATCTCCCCCCCCTCCCCACCCCCAATTTTGTATTTATTTATTTTTTAA
TTATTTTGTGCAGCGATGGGGGCGGGGGGGGGGGGGGGGCGCGCGCCAGGCGGGGCGGGGCGGGGCGAGG
GGCGGGGCGGGGCGAGGCGGAGAGGTGCGGCGGCAGCCAATCAGAGCGGCGCGCTCCGAAAGTTTCCTTT
TATGGCGAGGCGGCGGCGGCGGCGGCCCTATAAAAAGCGAAGCGCGCGGCGGGCGGGAGTCGCTGCGACG
CTGCCTTCGCCCCGTGCCCCGCTCCGCCGCCGCCTCGCGCCGCCCGCCCCGGCTCTGACTGACCGCGTTA
CTCCCACAGGTGAGCGGGCGGGACGGCCCTTCTCCTCCGGGCTGTAATTAGCGCTTGGTTTAATGACGGC
TTGTTTCTTTTCTGTGGCTGCGTGAAAGCCTTGAGGGGCTCCGGGAGGGCCCTTTGTGCGGGGGGGAGCG
GCTCGGGGGGTGCGTGCGTGTGTGTGTGCGTGGGGAGCGCCGCGTGCGGCCCGCGCTGCCCGGCGGCTGT
GAGCGCTGCGGGCGCGGCGCGGGGCTTTGTGCGCTCCGCAGTGTGCGCGAGGGGAGCGCGGCCGGGGGCG
GTGCCCCGCGGTGCGGGGGGGGCTGCGAGGGGAACAAAGGCTGCGTGCGGGGTGTGTGCGTGGGGGGGTG
AGCAGGGGGTATGGGCGCGGCGGTCGGGCTGTAACCCCCCCCTGCACCCCCCTCCCCGAGTTGCTGAGCA
CGGCCCGGCTTCGGGTGCGGGGCTCCGTACGGGGCGTGGCGCGGGGCTCGCCGTGCCGGGCGGGGGGTGG
CGGCAGGTGGGGGTGCCGGGCGGGGCGGGGCCGCCTCGGGCCGGGGAGGGCTCGGGGGAGGGGCGCGGCG
GCCCCCGGAGCGCCGGCGGCTGTCGAGGCGCGGCGAGCCGCAGCCATTGCCTTTTATGGTAATCGTGCGA
GAGGGCGCAGGGACTTACTTTGTCCCAAATCTGTGCGGAGCCGAAATCTGGGAGGCGCCGCCGCACCCCC
TCTAGCGGGCGCGGGGCGAAGCGGTGCGGCGCCGGCAGGAAGGAAATGGGCGGGGAGGGCCTTCGTGCGT
CGCCGCGCCGCCGTCCCCTTCTCCCTCTCCAGCCTCGGGGCTGTCCGCGGGGGGACGGCTGCCTTCGGGG
GGGACGGGGCAGGGCGGGGTTCGGCTTCTGGCGTGTGACCGGCGGCTCTAGA
Features (pLannotate 1.2.2; 17 found; start..end, strand, type, name):
      1..107     +  intron         hybrid intron (fragment): hybrid between chicken β-actin (CBA) and minute virus of mice (MMV) introns (Gray et al., 2011)
    126..845     +  CDS            EGFP: the original enhanced GFP (Yang et al., 1996) mammalian codon-optimized
    875..902     +  ncRNA          CRISPR-DR4: Accession: RF01317 - CRISPR RNA direct repeat element
    904..1025    -  polyA_signal   SV40 poly(A) signal: SV40 polyadenylation signal
   1048..1116    -  CDS            large T antigen (fragment): large T antigen from SV40 (simian virus 40)
   1168..1278    -  repeat_region  AAV2 ITR (fragment): inverted terminal repeat of adeno-associated virus serotype 2 inverted
   1302..1368    +  CDS            lacZα (fragment): LacZα fragment of β-galactosidase; lacZ fragment
   1376..1831    +  rep_origin     f1 ori (sequence partly withheld): f1 bacteriophage origin of replication; arrow indicates direction of (+) strand synthesis
   1832..1931    -  misc_feature   bom (fragment): basis of mobility region from pBR322
   2033..2068    -  CDS            rop (fragment): Rop protein, which maintains plasmids at low copy number; rop
   2204..2267    +  promoter       AmpR promoter: bla
   2268..3128    +  CDS            AmpR: β-lactamase; bla; confers resistance to ampicillin, carbenicillin, and related antibiotics
   3299..3887    +  rep_origin     ori: high-copy-number ColE1/pMB1/pBR322/pUC origin of replication
   4033..4143    +  repeat_region  AAV2 ITR (fragment): inverted terminal repeat of adeno-associated virus serotype 2 inverted
   4324..4701    +  enhancer       CMV enhancer: human cytomegalovirus immediate early enhancer
   4703..4980    +  promoter       chicken β-actin promoter: No description available
   4981..5957    +  intron         chimeric intron: chimera between introns from chicken β-actin and rabbit β-globin
