>Addgene plasmid #80596 | TR-GFP-3'UTR-HP | addgene full sequence | sequence record 376673 | Addgene NGS Result
AAATCAATATTGGCTATTGGCCATTGCATACGTTGTATCTATATCATAATATGTACATTTATATTGGCTC
ATGTCCAATATGACCGCCATGTTGGCATTGATTATTGACTAGTTATTAATAGTAATCAATTACGGGGTCA
TTAGTTCATAGCCCATATATGGAGTTCCGCGTTACATAACTTACGGTAAATGGCCCGCCTGGCTGACCGC
CCAACGACCCCCGCCCATTGACGTCAATAATGACGTATGTTCCCATAGTAACGCCAATAGGGACTTTCCA
TTGACGTCAATGGGTGGAGTATTTACGGTAAACTGCCCACTTGGCAGTACATCAAGTGTATCATATGCCA
AGTCCGCCCCCTATTGACGTCAATGACGGTAAATGGCCCGCCTGGCATTATGCCCAGTACATGACCTTAC
GGGACTTTCCTACTTGGCAGTACATCTACGTATTAGTCATCGCTATTACCATGGTCGAGGTGAGCCCCAC
GTTCTGCTTCACTCTCCCCATCTCCCCCCCCTCCCCACCCCCAATTTTGTATTTATTTATTTTTTAATTA
TTTTGTGCAGCGATGGGGGCGGGGGGGGGGGGGGGGCGCGCGCCRGGSGGGGSGGGGSGGGGSGRGGGGS
GGGGSGGGGCGAGGCGGAGAGGTGCGGCGGCAGCCAATCAGAGCGGCGCGCTCCGAAAGTTTCCTTTTAT
GGCGAGGCGGCGGCGGCGGCGGCCCTATAAAAAGCGAAGCGCGCGGCGGGCGGGAGTCGCTGCGCGCTGC
CTTCGCCCCGTGCCCCGCTCCGCCGCCGCCTCGCGCCGCCCGCCCCGGCTCTGACTGACCGCGTTACTCC
CACAGGTGAGCGGGCGGGACGGCCCTTCTCCTCCGGGCTGTAATTAGCGCTTGGTTTAATGACGGCTTGT
TTCTTTTCTGTGGCTGCGTGAAAGCCTTGAGGGGCTCCGGGAGGGCCCTTTGTGCGGGGGGAGCGGCTCG
GGGGGTGCGTGCGTGTGTGTGTGCGTGGGGAGCGCCGCGTGCGGCTCCGCGCTGCCCGGCGGCTGTGAGC
GCTGCGGGCGCGGCGCGGGGCTTTGTGCGCTCCGCAGTGTGCGCGAGGGGAGCGCGGCCGGGGGCGGTGC
CCCGCGGTGCGGGGGGGGCTGCGAGGGGAACAAAGGCTGCGTGCGGGGTGTGTGCGTGGGGGGGTGAGCA
GGGGGTGTGGGCGCGTCGGTCGGGCTGCAACCCCCCCTGCACCCCCCTCCCCGAGTTGCTGAGCACGGCC
CGGCTTCGGGTGCGGGGCTCCGTACGGGGCGTGGCGCGGGGCTCGCCGTGCCGGGCGGGGGGTGGCGGCA
GGTGGGGGTGCCGGGCGGGGCGGGGCCGCCTCGGGCCGGGGRGGGCTCGGGGGRGGGGCGCGGCGGCCCC
CGGAGCGCCGGCGGCTGTCGAGGCGCGGCGAGCCGCAGCCATTGCCTTTTATGGTAATCGTGCGAGAGGG
CGCAGGGACTTCCTTTGTCCCAAATCTGTGCGGAGCCGAAATCTGGGAGGCGCCGCCGCACCCCCTCTAG
CGGGCGCGGGGCGAAGCGGTGCGGCGCCGGCAGGAAGGAAATGGGCGGGGAGGGCCTTCGTGCGTCGCCG
CGCCGCCGTCCCCTTCTCCCTCTCCAGCCTCGGGGCTGTCCGCGGGGGGACGGCTGCCTTCGGGGGGGAC
GGGGCAGGGCGGGGTTCGGCTTCTGGCGTGTGACCGGCGGCTCTAGACGGGCTGTAATTAGCTGAGCAAG
AGGTAAGGGTTTAAGGGATGGTTGGTTGGTGGGGTATTAATGTTTAATTACCTGGAGCACCTGCCTGAAA
TCACTTTTTTTCAGGTTGGACCGGTCGCCACCATGGTGAGCAAGGGCGAGGAGCTGTTCACCGGGGTGGT
GCCCATCCTGGTCGAGCTGGACGGCGACGTAAACGGCCACAAGTTCAGCGTGTCCGGCGAGGGCGAGGGC
GATGCCACCTACGGCAAGCTGACCCTGAAGTTCATCTGCACCACCGGCAAGCTGCCCGTGCCCTGGCCCA
CCCTCGTGACCACCCTGACCTACGGCGTGCAGTGCTTCAGCCGCTACCCCGACCACATGAAGCAGCACGA
CTTCTTCAAGTCCGCCATGCCCGAAGGCTACGTCCAGGAGCGCACCATCTTCTTCAAGGACGACGGCAAC
TACAAGACCCGCGCCGAGGTGAAGTTCGAGGGCGACACCCTGGTGAACCGCATCGAGCTGAAGGGCATCG
ACTTCAAGGAGGACGGCAACATCCTGGGGCACAAGCTGGAGTACAACTACAACAGCCACAACGTCTATAT
CATGGCCGACAAGCAGAAGAACGGCATCAAGGTGAACTTCAAGATCCGCCACAACATCGAGGACGGCAGC
GTGCAGCTCGCCGACCACTACCAGCAGAACACCCCCATCGGCGACGGCCCCGTGCTGCTGCCCGACAACC
ACTACCTGAGCACCCAGTCCGCCCTGAGCAAAGACCCCAACGAGAAGCGCGATCACATGGTCCTGCTGGA
GTTCGTGACCGCCGCCGGGATCACTCTCGGCATGGACGAGCTGTACAAGTAACTCGAGCGGCCGCTTCGA
GCAGACATGATAGTTCACTGCCGTATAGGCAGCTAAGAAATAAGATACATTGATGAGTTTGGACAAACCA
CAACTAGAATGCAGTGAAAAAAATGCTTTATTTGTGAAATTTGTGATGCTATTGCTTTATTTGTAACCAT
TATAAGCTGCAATAAACAAGTTAACAACAACAATTGCATTCATTTTATGTTTCAGGTTCAGGGGGAGATG
TGGGAGGTTTTTTAAAGCAAGTAAAACCTCTACAAATGTGGTAAAATCGATAAGGATCTGAGGAACCCCT
AGTGATGGAGTTGGCCACTCCCCCCCCCTGCAGCCTGGCGTAATAGCGAAGAGGCCCGCACCGATCGCCC
TTCCCAACAGYYKCKMMRMMTGWRKKRMRAWYGRWMRGGATCTGAGGAACCCCTAGTGATGGAGTTGGCC
ACTCCCCCCCCCTGCAGCCTGGCGTAATAGCGAAGAGGCCCGCACCGATCGCCCTTCCCAACAGTTGCGC
AGCCTGAATGGCGAATGG
[124 nt withheld, positions 3099-3222]
C
[91 nt withheld, positions 3224-3314]
A
[49 nt withheld, positions 3316-3364]
CCTTTGACGTTGGAGTCCACGTTCTTT
[37 nt withheld, positions 3392-3428]
ACCCTATCTCGGTCTATTCTTTTGATTTATAAGGGATTTTGCCGATTTCGGCCTATTGGTTAAAAAATGA
GCTGATTTAACAAAAATTTAACGCGAATTTTAACAAAATATTAACGCTTACAATTTCCTGATGCGGTATT
TTCTCCTTACGCATCTGTGCGGTATTTCACACCGCATATGGTGCACTCTCAGTACAATCTGCTCTGATGC
CGCATAGTTAAGCCAGCCCCGACACCCGCCAACACCCGCTGACGCGCCCTGACGGGCTTGTCTGCTCCCG
GCATCCGCTTACAGACAAGCTGTGACCGTCTCCGGGAGCTGCATGTGTCAGAGGTTTTCACCGTCATCAC
CGAAACGCGCGAGACGAAAGGGCCTCGTGATACGCCTATTTTTATAGGTTAATGTCATGATAATAATGGT
TTCTTAGACGTCAGGTGGCACTTTTCGGGGAAATGTGCGCGGAACCCCTATTTGTTTATTTTTCTAAATA
CATTCAAATATGTATCCGCTCATGAGACAATAACCCTGATAAATGCTTCAATAATATTGAAAAAGGAAGA
GTATGAGTATTCAACATTTCCGTGTCGCCCTTATTCCCTTTTTTGCGGCATTTTGCCTTCCTGTTTTTGC
TCACCCAGAAACGCTGGTGAAAGTAAAAGATGCTGAAGATCAGTTGGGTGCACGAGTGGGTTACATCGAA
CTGGATCTCAACAGCGGTAAGATCCTTGAGAGTTTTCGCCCCGAAGAACGTTTTCCAATGATGAGCACTT
TTAAAGTTCTGCTATGTGGCGCGGTATTATCCCGTATTGACGCCGGGCAAGAGCAACTCGGTCGCCGCAT
ACACTATTCTCAGAATGACTTGGTTGAGTACTCACCAGTCACAGAAAAGCATCTTACGGATGGCATGACA
GTAAGAGAATTATGCAGTGCTGCCATAACCATGAGTGATAACACTGCGGCCAACTTACTTCTGACAACGA
TCGGAGGACCGAAGGAGCTAACCGCTTTTTTGCACAACATGGGGGATCATGTAACTCGCCTTGATCGTTG
GGAACCGGAGCTGAATGAAGCCATACCAAACGACGAGCGTGACACCACGATGCCTGTAGCAATGGCAACA
ACGTTGCGCAAACTATTAACTGGCGAACTACTTACTCTAGCTTCCCGGCAACAATTAATAGACTGGATGG
AGGCGGATAAAGTTGCAGGACCACTTCTGCGCTCGGCCCTTCCGGCTGGCTGGTTTATTGCTGATAAATC
TGGAGCCGGTGAGCGTGGGTCTCGCGGTATCATTGCAGCACTGGGGCCAGATGGTAAGCCCTCCCGTATC
GTAGTTATCTACACGACGGGGAGTCAGGCAACTATGGATGAACGAAATAGACAGATCGCTGAGATAGGTG
CCTCACTGATTAAGCATTGGTAACTGTCAGACCAAGTTTACTCATATATACTTTAGATTGATTTAAAACT
TCATTTTTAATTTAAAAGGATCTAGGTGAAGATCCTTTTTGATAATCTCATGACCAAAATCCCTTAACGT
GAGTTTTCGTTCCACTGAGCGTCAGACCCCGTAGAAAAGATCAAAGGATCTTCTTGAGATCCTTTTTTTC
TGCGCGTAATCTGCTGCTTGCAAACAAAAAAACCACCGCTACCAGCGGTGGTTTGTTTGCCGGATCAAGA
GCTACCAACTCTTTTTCCGAAGGTAACTGGCTTCAGCAGAGCGCAGATACCAAATACTGTTCTTCTAGTG
TAGCCGTAGTTAGGCCACCACTTCAAGAACTCTGTAGCACCGCCTACATACCTCGCTCTGCTAATCCTGT
TACCAGTGGCTGCTGCCAGTGGCGATAAGTCGTGTCTTACCGGGTTGGACTCAAGACGATAGTTACCGGA
TAAGGCGCAGCGGTCGGGCTGAACGGGGGGTTCGTGCACACAGCCCAGCTTGGAGCGAACGACCTACACC
GAACTGAGATACCTACAGCGTGAGCTATGAGAAAGCGCCACGCTTCCCGAAGGGAGAAAGGCGGACAGGT
ATCCGGTAAGCGGCAGGGTCGGAACAGGAGAGCGCACGAGGGAGCTTCCAGGGGGAAACGCCTGGTATCT
TTATAGTCCTGTCGGGTTTCGCCACCTCTGACTTGAGCGTCGATTTTTGTGATGCTCGTCAGGGGGGCGG
AGCCTATGGAAAAACGCCAGCAACGCGGCCTTTTTACGGTTCCTGGCCTTTTGCTGGCCTTTTGCTCACA
TGTTCTTTCCTGCGTTATCCCCTGATTCTGTGGATAACCGTATTACCGCCTTTGAGTGAGCTGATACCGC
TCGCCGCAGCCGAACGACCGAGCGCAGCGAGTCAGTGAGCGAGGAAGCGGAAGAGCGCCCAATACGCAAA
CCGCCTCTCCCCGCGCGTTGGCCGATTCATTAATGCAGGCTGCAGAGAGGGAGTGGCCAACTCCATCACT
AGGGGTTCCTCAGATCTTCAATATTGGCCATTAGCCATATTATTCATTGGTTATATAGCAT
Features (pLannotate 1.2.2; 20 found; start..end, strand, type, name):
     96..473     +  enhancer       CMV enhancer: human cytomegalovirus immediate early enhancer
    475..752     +  promoter       chicken β-actin promoter: No description available
    753..1727    +  intron         chimeric intron: chimera between introns from chicken β-actin and rabbit β-globin
   1728..1834    +  intron         hybrid intron (fragment): hybrid between chicken β-actin (CBA) and minute virus of mice (MMV) introns (Gray et al., 2011)
   1853..2572    +  CDS            EGFP: the original enhanced GFP (Yang et al., 1996) mammalian codon-optimized
   2602..2629    +  ncRNA          CRISPR-DR4: Accession: RF01317 - CRISPR RNA direct repeat element
   2631..2752    -  polyA_signal   SV40 poly(A) signal: SV40 polyadenylation signal
   2775..2843    -  CDS            large T antigen (fragment): large T antigen from SV40 (simian virus 40)
   2861..2892    +  repeat_region  AAV2 ITR (fragment): inverted terminal repeat of adeno-associated virus serotype 2 inverted
   2905..2950    +  CDS            lacZα (fragment): LacZα fragment of β-galactosidase; lacZ fragment
   2985..3016    +  repeat_region  AAV2 ITR (fragment): inverted terminal repeat of adeno-associated virus serotype 2 inverted
   3029..3095    +  CDS            lacZα (fragment): LacZα fragment of β-galactosidase; lacZ fragment
   3099..3527    +  rep_origin     f1 ori (sequence partly withheld): f1 bacteriophage origin of replication; arrow indicates direction of (+) strand synthesis
   3555..3654    -  misc_feature   bom (fragment): basis of mobility region from pBR322
   3756..3791    -  CDS            rop (fragment): Rop protein, which maintains plasmids at low copy number; rop
   3886..3990    +  promoter       AmpR promoter: bla
   3991..4851    +  CDS            AmpR: β-lactamase; bla; confers resistance to ampicillin, carbenicillin, and related antibiotics
   5022..5610    +  rep_origin     ori: high-copy-number ColE1/pMB1/pBR322/pUC origin of replication
   5793..5846    +  CDS            lacI (fragment): lac repressor; lacI; The lac repressor binds to the lac operator to inhibit transcription in E. coli. This inhibition can be relieved by adding lactose or isopropyl-β-D-thiogalactopyranoside (IPTG).
   5850..5888    -  repeat_region  AAV2 ITR (fragment): inverted terminal repeat of adeno-associated virus serotype 2 inverted
