[The description below was written by a language model from this plasmid's Addgene catalogue record and pLannotate feature annotations shown in this document.]
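Description:
TR-GFP-3'UTR-HP is an AAV transfer plasmid for mammalian expression, built on the TR-GFP backbone and intended for packaging into recombinant adeno-associated virus. It is propagated in E. coli through a high-copy ColE1/pUC-type origin with ampicillin selection (AmpR under its own bla promoter). It also carries an f1 phage origin and remnants of older cloning vectors (fragments of bom, rop, lacZα and lacI) that have no evident functional role here. AAV2 inverted terminal repeats flank the expression cassette and supply the cis signals for genome replication and encapsidation.

The payload is an EGFP reporter driven by the CBA promoter arrangement: the CMV immediate-early enhancer, the chicken β-actin promoter and a chimeric/hybrid intron upstream of the coding sequence. Just downstream of EGFP, between the retained NotI and ClaI sites, sits the roughly 30 bp insert, a Pseudomonas aeruginosa CRISPR direct-repeat element that forms the hairpin recognised by the Csy4 endoribonuclease. It lies ahead of the SV40 polyadenylation region, placing it in the 3'UTR of the GFP transcript. Cleavage by co-expressed Csy4 at this position would be expected to separate the coding region from its poly(A) tail, so GFP output can report on Csy4-mediated control of mRNA stability and translation, the subject of the associated study.

The depositor sequence (5,957 nt) and the repository's sequencing result (5,939 nt) agree on the cassette and backbone. They differ around the ITRs, which are annotated as longer fragments in the former and as short, interrupted fragments in the latter. The record does not say whether this reflects sequencing difficulty through these repeats or actual rearrangement.
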