Addgene plasmid #80596: TR-GFP-3'UTR-HP
Purpose: Expresses GFP from the CBA promoter. Includes a Csy4 target hairpin in the 3'UTR. Cloned into an Adeno-Associated Virus backbone for packaging into AAV.
Depositing lab: Aravind Asokan. Depositing organization: University of North Carolina at Chapel Hill. Publication: Controlling mRNA stability and translation with the CRISPR endoribonuclease Csy4. Borchardt EK, Vandoros LA, Huang M, Lackey PE, Marzluff WF, Asokan A. RNA. 2015 Nov;21(11):1921-30. doi: 10.1261/rna.051227.115. Epub 2015 Sep 9. PubMed 26354771.
Backbone
  Vector backbone: TR-GFP
  Backbone size w/o insert (bp): 5927
  Total vector size (bp): 5957
  Vector type: Mammalian Expression, AAV
Growth in bacteria
  Bacterial resistance: Ampicillin, 100 μg/mL
  Growth temperature: 37°C
  Growth strain: NEB Stable
  Copy number: Unknown
Gene/Insert
  Gene/Insert name: Csy4 hairpin
  Species: Pseudomonas aeruginosa
  Insert size (bp): 30
  Promoter: CBA
  Cloning method: Restriction Enzyme; 5′ cloning site NotI (not destroyed); 3′ cloning site ClaI (not destroyed)
  Sequencing primers: 5′ cctgagcaaagaccccaacgagaagcg
Terms and licenses: Academic/Nonprofit Terms; Industry Terms: Not Available to Industry
How to cite: TR-GFP-3'UTR-HP was a gift from Aravind Asokan (Addgene plasmid # 80596)
