>Addgene plasmid #80596 | TR-GFP-3'UTR-HP | addgene partial sequence | sequence record 161529 | pCAGGS5 5'-ggttcggcttctggcgtgtgacc-3'
TAATTAGCTGAGCAAGAGGTAAGGGTTTAAGGGATGGTTGGTTGGTGGGGTATTAATGTTTAATTACCTG
GAGCACCTGCCTGAAATCACTTTTTTTCAGGTTGGACCGGTCGCCACCATGGTGAGCAAGGGCGAGGAGC
TGTTCACCGGGGTGGTGCCCATCCTGGTCGAGCTGGACGGCGACGTAAACGGCCACAAGTTCAGCGTGTC
CGGCGAGGGCGAGGGCGATGCCACCTACGGCAAGCTGACCCTGAAGTTCATCTGCACCACCGGCAAGCTG
CCCGTGCCCTGGCCCACCCTCGTGACCACCCTGACCTACGGCGTGCAGTGCTTCAGCCGCTACCCCGACC
ACATGAAGCAGCACGACTTCTTCAAGTCCGCCATGCCCGAAGGCTACGTCCAGGAGCGCACCATCTTCTT
CAAGGACGACGGCAACTACAAGACCCGCGCCGAGGTGAAGTTCGAGGGCGACACCCTGGTGAACCGCATC
GAGCTGAAGGGCATCGACTTCAAGGAGGACGGCAACATCCTGGGGCACAAGCTGGAGTACAACTACAACA
GCCACAACGTCTATATCATGGCCGACAAGCAGAAGAACGGCATCAAGGTGAACTTCAAGATCCGCCACAA
CATCGAGGACGGCAGCGTGCAGCTCGCCGACCACTACCAGCAGAACACCCCCATCGGCGACGGCCCCGTG
CTGCTGCCCGACAACCACTACCTGAGCACCCAGTCCGCCCTGAGCAAAGACCCCAACGAGAAGCGCGATC
ACATGGTCCTGCTGGAGTTCGTGACCGCCGCCGGGATCACTCTCGGCATGGACGAGCTGTACAAGTAACT
CGAGCGGCCGCTTCGAGCAGACATGATAGTTCACTGCCGTATAGGCAGCTAAGAAATAAGATACATTGAT
GAGTTTGGACAAACCA
