>Addgene plasmid #80596 | TR-GFP-3'UTR-HP | addgene partial sequence | sequence record 161530 | EGFP-C 5'-CATGGTCCTGCTGGAGTTCGTG-3'
CATGGACGAGCTGTACAAGTAACTCGAGCGGCCGCTTCGAGCAGACATGATAGTTCACTGCCGTATAGGC
AGCTAAGAAATAAGATACATTGATGAGTTTGGACAAACCACAACTAGAATGCAGTGAAAAAAATGCTTTA
TTTGTGAAATTTGTGATGCTATTGCTTTATTTGTAACCATTATAAGCTGCAATAAACAAGTTAACAACAA
CAATTGCATTCATTTTATGTTTCAGGTTCAGGGGGAGATGTGGGAGGTTTTTTAAAGCAAGTAAAACCTC
TACAAATGTGGTAAAATCGATAAGGATCTGAGGAACCCCTAGTGATGGAGTTGGCCACTCCCTCTCTGC
